>Addgene plasmid #162030 | pLEX301-ARF6-T157N-TagRFP | addgene full sequence | sequence record 320560 | Addgene NGS Result
CACGTCGGCAGTCGGCTCCCTCGTTGACCGAATCACCGACCTCTCTCCCCAGGGGGTACCACCGGAGCTT
ACCATGACCGAGTACAAGCCCACGGTGCGCCTCGCCACCCGCGACGACGTCCCCAGGGCCGTACGCACCC
TCGCCGCCGCGTTCGCCGACTACCCCGCCACGCGCCACACCGTCGATCCGGACCGCCACATCGAGCGGGT
CACCGAGCTGCAAGAACTCTTCCTCACGCGCGTCGGGCTCGACATCGGCAAGGTGTGGGTCGCGGACGAC
GGCGCCGCCGTGGCGGTCTGGACCACGCCGGAGAGCGTCGAAGCGGGGGCGGTGTTCGCCGAGATCGGCC
CGCGCATGGCCGAGTTGAGCGGTTCCCGGCTGGCCGCGCAGCAACAGATGGAAGGCCTCCTGGCGCCGCA
CCGGCCCAAGGAGCCCGCGTGGTTCCTGGCCACCGTCGGCGTCTCGCCCGACCACCAGGGCAAGGGTCTG
GGCAGCGCCGTCGTGCTCCCCGGAGTGGAGGCGGCCGAGCGCGCCGGGGTGCCCGCCTTCCTGGAGACCT
CCGCGCCCCGCAACCTCCCCTTCTACGAGCGGCTCGGCTTCACCGTCACCGCCGACGTCGAGGTGCCCGA
AGGACCGCGCACCTGGTGCATGACCCGCAAGCCCGGTGCCTGAGAATTCTAGATCTTGAGACAAATGGCA
GTATTCATCCACAATTTTAAAAGAAAAGGGGGGATTGGGGGGTACAGTGCAGGGGAAAGAATAGTAGACA
TAATAGCAACAGACATACAAACTAAAGAATTACAAAAACAAATTACAAAAATTCAAAATTTTCGGGTTTA
TTACAGGGACAGCAGAGATCCACTTTGGCGCCGGCTCGAGGGGGCCCGGGGTTATTAATAGTAATCAATT
ACGGGGTCATTAGTTCATAGCCCATATATGGAGTTCCGCGTTACATAACTTACGGTAAATGGCCCGCCTG
GCTGACCGCCCAACGACCCCCGCCCATTGACGTCAATAATGACGTATGTTCCCATAGTAACGCCAATAGG
GACTTTCCATTGACGTCAATGGGTGGAGTATTTACGGTAAACTGCCCACTTGGCAGTACATCAAGTGTAT
CATATGCCAAGTACGCCCCCTATTGACGTCAATGACGGTAAATGGCCCGCCTGGCATTATGCCCAGTACA
TGACCTTATGGGACTTTCCTACTTGGCAGTACATCTACGTATTAGTCATCGCTATTACCATGGTGATGCG
GTTTTGGCAGTACATCAATGGGCGTGGATAGCGGTTTGACTCACGGGGATTTCCAAGTCTCCACCCCATT
GACGTCAATGGGAGTTTGTTTTGGCACCAAAATCAACGGGACTTTCCAAAATGTCGTAACAACTCCGCCC
CATTGACGCAAATGGGCGGTAGGCGTGTACGGTGGGAGGTCTATATAAGCAGAGCTGGTTTAGTGAACCG
TCAGATCCGCTAGATGGGGAAGGTGCTATCCAAAATCTTCGGGAACAAGGAAATGCGGATCCTCATGTTG
GGCCTGGACGCGGCCGGCAAGACAACAATCCTGTACAAGTTGAAGCTGGGCCAGTCGGTGACCACCATTC
CCACTGTGGGTTTCAACGTGGAGACGGTGACTTACAAAAATGTCAAGTTCAACGTATGGGATGTGGGCGG
CCAGGACAAGATCCGGCCGCTCTGGCGGCATTACTACACTGGGACCCAAGGTCTCATCTTCGTAGTGGAC
TGCGCCGACCGCGACCGCATCGATGAGGCTCGCCAGGAGCTGCACCGCATTATCAATGACCGGGAGATGA
GGGACGCCATAATCCTCATCTTCGCCAACAAGCAGGACCTGCCCGATGCCATGAAACCCCACGAGATCCA
GGAGAAACTGGGCCTGACCCGGATTCGGGACAGGAACTGGTATGTGCAGCCCTCCTGTGCCAACTCAGGG
GACGGACTCTATGAGGGCCTGACCTGGCTGACCAGCAACTACAAATCTCCGGTCGCCACCATGGTGTCTA
AGGGCGAAGAGCTGATTAAGGAGAACATGCACATGAAGCTGTACATGGAGGGCACCGTGAACAACCACCA
CTTCAAGTGCACATCCGAGGGCGAAGGCAAGCCCTACGAGGGCACCCAGACCATGAGAATCAAGGTGGTC
GAGGGCGGCCCTCTCCCCTTCGCCTTCGACATCCTGGCTACCAGCTTCATGTACGGCAGCAGAACCTTCA
TCAACCACACCCAGGGCATCCCCGATTTCTTTAAGCAGTCCTTCCCTGAGGGCTTCACATGGGAGAGAGT
CACCACATACGAAGACGGGGGCGTGCTGACCGCTACCCAGGACACCAGCCTCCAGGACGGCTGCCTCATC
TACAACGTCAAGATCAGAGGGGTGAACTTCCCATCCAACGGCCCTGTGATGCAGAAGAAAACACTCGGCT
GGGAGGCCAACACCGAGATGCTGTACCCCGCTGACGGCGGCCTGGAAGGCAGAACCGACATGGCCCTGAA
GCTCGTGGGCGGGGGCCACCTGATCTGCAACTTCAAGACCACATACAGATCCAAGAAACCCGCTAAGAAC
CTCAAGATGCCCGGCGTCTACTATGTGGACCACAGACTGGAAAGAATCAAGGAGGCCGACAAAGAGACCT
ACGTCGAGCAGCACGAGGTGGCTGTGGCCAGATACTGCGACCTCCCTAGCAAACTGGGGCACAAACTTAA
TGGCATGGACGAGCTGTACAAGTCCGGACTCAGATCTCGAGCTCAAGCTTCGAATTCTGCAGTCGACGGT
ACCGCGGGCCCGGTGGCGCGTTAAGTCGACAATCAACCTCTGGATTACAAAATTTGTGAAAGATTGACTG
GTATTCTTAACTATGTTGCTCCTTTTACGCTATGTGGATACGCTGCTTTAATGCCTTTGTATCATGCTAT
TGCTTCCCGTATGGCTTTCATTTTCTCCTCCTTGTATAAATCCTGGTTGCTGTCTCTTTATGAGGAGTTG
TGGCCCGTTGTCAGGCAACGTGGCGTGGTGTGCACTGTGTTTGCTGACGCAACCCCCACTGGTTGGGGCA
TTGCCACCACCTGTCAGCTCCTTTCCGGGACTTTCGCTTTCCCCCTCCCTATTGCCACGGCGGAACTCAT
CGCCGCCTGCCTTGCCCGCTGCTGGACAGGGGCTCGGCTGTTGGGCACTGACAATTCCGTGGTGTTGTCG
GGGAAATCATCGTCCTTTCCTTGGCTGCTCGCCTGTGTTGCCACCTGGATTCTGCGCGGGACGTCCTTCT
GCTACGTCCCTTCGGCCCTCAATCCAGCGGACCTTCCTTCCCGCGGCCTGCTGCCGGCTCTGCGGCCTCT
TCCGCGTCTTCGCCTTCGCCCTCAGACGAGTCGGATCTCCCTTTGGGCCGCCTCCCCGCGTCGACTTTAA
GACCAATGACTTACAAGGCAGCTGTAGATCTTAGCCACTTTTTAAAAGAAAAGGGGGGACTGGAAGGGCT
AATTCACTCCCAACGAAGACAAGATCTGCTTTTTGCTTGTACTGGGTCTCTCTGGTTAGACCAGATCTGA
GCCTGGGAGCTCTCTGGCTAACTAGGGAACCCACTGCTTAAGCCTCAATAAAGCTTGCCTTGAGTGCTTC
AAGTAGTGTGTGCCCGTCTGTTGTGTGACTCTGGTAACTAGAGATCCCTCAGACCCTTTTAGTCAGTGTG
GAAAATCTCTAGCAGTACGTATAGTAGTTCATGTCATCTTATTATTCAGTATTTATAACTTGCAAAGAAA
TGAATATCAGAGAGTGAGAGGAACTTGTTTATTGCAGCTTATAATGGTTACAAATAAAGCAATAGCATCA
CAAATTTCACAAATAAAGCATTTTTTTCACTGCATTCTAGTTGTGGTTTGTCCAAACTCATCAATGTATC
TTATCATGTCTGGCTCTAGCTATCCCGCCCCTAACTCCGCCCATCCCGCCCCTAACTCCGCCCAGTTCCG
CCCATTCTCCGCCCCATGGCTGACTAATTTTTTTTATTTATGCAGAGGCCGAGGCCGCCTCGGCCTCTGA
GCTATTCCAGAAGTAGTGAGGAGGCTTTTTTGGAGGCCTAGGGACGTACCCAATTCGCCCTATAGTGAGT
CGTATTACGCGCGCTCACTGGCCGTCGTTTTACAACGTCGTGACTGGGAAAACCCTGGCGTTACCCAACT
TAATCGCCTTGCAGCACATCCCCCTTTCGCCAGCTGGCGTAATAGCGAAGAGGCCCGCACCGATCGCCCT
TCCCAACAGTTGCGCAGCCTGAATGGCGAATGGG
[124 nt withheld, positions 4305-4428]
C
[91 nt withheld, positions 4430-4520]
A
[49 nt withheld, positions 4522-4570]
CCTTTGACGTTGGAGTCCACGTTCTTT
[37 nt withheld, positions 4598-4634]
ACCCTATCTCGGTCTATTCTTTTGATTTATAAGGGATTTTGCCGATTTCGGCCTATTGGTTAAAAAATGA
GCTGATTTAACAAAAATTTAACGCGAATTTTAACAAAATATTAACGCTTACAATTTAGGTGGCACTTTTC
GGGGAAATGTGCGCGGAACCCCTATTTGTTTATTTTTCTAAATACATTCAAATATGTATCCGCTCATGAG
ACAATAACCCTGATAAATGCTTCAATAATATTGAAAAAGGAAGAGTATGAGTATTCAACATTTCCGTGTC
GCCCTTATTCCCTTTTTTGCGGCATTTTGCCTTCCTGTTTTTGCTCACCCAGAAACGCTGGTGAAAGTAA
AAGATGCTGAAGATCAGTTGGGTGCACGAGTGGGTTACATCGAACTGGATCTCAACAGCGGTAAGATCCT
TGAGAGTTTTCGCCCCGAAGAACGTTTTCCAATGATGAGCACTTTTAAAGTTCTGCTATGTGGCGCGGTA
TTATCCCGTATTGACGCCGGGCAAGAGCAACTCGGTCGCCGCATACACTATTCTCAGAATGACTTGGTTG
AGTACTCACCAGTCACAGAAAAGCATCTTACGGATGGCATGACAGTAAGAGAATTATGCAGTGCTGCCAT
AACCATGAGTGATAACACTGCGGCCAACTTACTTCTGACAACGATCGGAGGACCGAAGGAGCTAACCGCT
TTTTTGCACAACATGGGGGATCATGTAACTCGCCTTGATCGTTGGGAACCGGAGCTGAATGAAGCCATAC
CAAACGACGAGCGTGACACCACGATGCCTGTAGCAATGGCAACAACGTTGCGCAAACTATTAACTGGCGA
ACTACTTACTCTAGCTTCCCGGCAACAATTAATAGACTGGATGGAGGCGGATAAAGTTGCAGGACCACTT
CTGCGCTCGGCCCTTCCGGCTGGCTGGTTTATTGCTGATAAATCTGGAGCCGGTGAGCGTGGGTCTCGCG
GTATCATTGCAGCACTGGGGCCAGATGGTAAGCCCTCCCGTATCGTAGTTATCTACACGACGGGGAGTCA
GGCAACTATGGATGAACGAAATAGACAGATCGCTGAGATAGGTGCCTCACTGATTAAGCATTGGTAACTG
TCAGACCAAGTTTACTCATATATACTTTAGATTGATTTAAAACTTCATTTTTAATTTAAAAGGATCTAGG
TGAAGATCCTTTTTGATAATCTCATGACCAAAATCCCTTAACGTGAGTTTTCGTTCCACTGAGCGTCAGA
CCCCGTAGAAAAGATCAAAGGATCTTCTTGAGATCCTTTTTTTCTGCGCGTAATCTGCTGCTTGCAAACA
AAAAAACCACCGCTACCAGCGGTGGTTTGTTTGCCGGATCAAGAGCTACCAACTCTTTTTCCGAAGGTAA
CTGGCTTCAGCAGAGCGCAGATACCAAATACTGTTCTTCTAGTGTAGCCGTAGTTAGGCCACCACTTCAA
GAACTCTGTAGCACCGCCTACATACCTCGCTCTGCTAATCCTGTTACCAGTGGCTGCTGCCAGTGGCGAT
AAGTCGTGTCTTACCGGGTTGGACTCAAGACGATAGTTACCGGATAAGGCGCAGCGGTCGGGCTGAACGG
GGGGTTCGTGCACACAGCCCAGCTTGGAGCGAACGACCTACACCGAACTGAGATACCTACAGCGTGAGCT
ATGAGAAAGCGCCACGCTTCCCGAAGGGAGAAAGGCGGACAGGTATCCGGTAAGCGGCAGGGTCGGAACA
GGAGAGCGCACGAGGGAGCTTCCAGGGGGAAACGCCTGGTATCTTTATAGTCCTGTCGGGTTTCGCCACC
TCTGACTTGAGCGTCGATTTTTGTGATGCTCGTCAGGGGGGCGGAGCCTATGGAAAAACGCCAGCAACGC
GGCCTTTTTACGGTTCCTGGCCTTTTGCTGGCCTTTTGCTCACATGTTCTTTCCTGCGTTATCCCCTGAT
TCTGTGGATAACCGTATTACCGCCTTTGAGTGAGCTGATACCGCTCGCCGCAGCCGAACGACCGAGCGCA
GCGAGTCAGTGAGCGAGGAAGCGGAAGAGCGCCCAATACGCAAACCGCCTCTCCCCGCGCGTTGGCCGAT
TCATTAATGCAGCTGGCACGACAGGTTTCCCGACTGGAAAGCGGGCAGTGAGCGCAACGCAATTAATGTG
AGTTAGCTCACTCATTAGGCACCCCAGGCTTTACACTTTATGCTTCCGGCTCGTATGTTGTGTGGAATTG
TGAGCGGATAACAATTTCACACAGGAAACAGCTATGACCATGATTACGCCAAGCGCGCAATTAACCCTCA
CTAAAGGGAACAAAAGCTGGAGCTGCAAGCTTAATGTAGTCTTATGCAATACTCTTGTAGTCTTGCAACA
TGGTAACGATGAGTTAGCAACATGCCTTACAAGGAGAGAAAAAGCACCGTGCATGCCGATTGGTGGAAGT
AAGGTGGTACGATCGTGCCTTATTAGGAAGGCAACAGACGGGTCTGACATGGATTGGACGAACCACTGAA
TTGCCGCATTGCAGAGATATTGTATTTAAGTGCCTAGCTCGATACATAAACGGGTCTCTCTGGTTAGACC
AGATCTGAGCCTGGGAGCTCTCTGGCTAACTAGGGAACCCACTGCTTAAGCCTCAATAAAGCTTGCCTTG
AGTGCTTCAAGTAGTGTGTGCCCGTCTGTTGTGTGACTCTGGTAACTAGAGATCCCTCAGACCCTTTTAG
TCAGTGTGGAAAATCTCTAGCAGTGGCGCCCGAACAGGGACTTGAAAGCGAAAGGGAAACCAGAGGAGCT
CTCTCGACGCAGGACTCGGCTTGCTGAAGCGCGCACGGCAAGAGGCGAGGGGCGGCGACTGGTGAGTACG
CCAAAAATTTTGACTAGCGGAGGCTAGAAGGAGAGAGATGGGTGCGAGAGCGTCAGTATTAAGCGGGGGA
GAATTAGATCGCGATGGGAAAAAATTCGGTTAAGGCCAGGGGGAAAGAAAAAATATAAATTAAAACATAT
AGTATGGGCAAGCAGGGAGCTAGAACGATTCGCAGTTAATCCTGGCCTGTTAGAAACATCAGAAGGCTGT
AGACAAATACTGGGACAGCTACAACCATCCCTTCAGACAGGATCAGAAGAACTTAGATCATTATATAATA
CAGTAGCAACCCTCTATTGTGTGCATCAAAGGATAGAGATAAAAGACACCAAGGAAGCTTTAGACAAGAT
AGAGGAAGAGCAAAACAAAAGTAAGACCACCGCACAGCAAGCGGCCGCTGATCTTCAGACCTGGAGGAGG
AGATATGAGGGACAATTGGAGAAGTGAATTATATAAATATAAAGTAGTAAAAATTGAACCATTAGGAGTA
GCACCCACCAAGGCAAAGAGAAGAGTGGTGCAGAGAGAAAAAAGAGCAGTGGGAATAGGAGCTTTGTTCC
TTGGGTTCTTGGGAGCAGCAGGAAGCACTATGGGCGCAGCGTCAATGACGCTGACGGTACAGGCCAGACA
ATTATTGTCTGGTATAGTGCAGCAGCAGAACAATTTGCTGAGGGCTATTGAGGCGCAACAGCATCTGTTG
CAACTCACAGTCTGGGGCATCAAGCAGCTCCAGGCAAGAATCCTGGCTGTGGAAAGATACCTAAAGGATC
AACAGCTCCTGGGGATTTGGGGTTGCTCTGGAAAACTCATTTGCACCACTGCTGTGCCTTGGAATGCTAG
TTGGAGTAATAAATCTCTGGAACAGATTTGGAATCACACGACCTGGATGGAGTGGGACAGAGAAATTAAC
AATTACACAAGCTTAATACACTCCTTAATTGAAGAATCGCAAAACCAGCAAGAAAAGAATGAACAAGAAT
TATTGGAATTAGATAAATGGGCAAGTTTGTGGAATTGGTTTAACATAACAAATTGGCTGTGGTATATAAA
ATTATTCATAATGATAGTAGGAGGCTTGGTAGGTTTAAGAATAGTTTTTGCTGTACTTTCTATAGTGAAT
AGAGTTAGGCAGGGATATTCACCATTATCGTTTCAGACCCACCTCCCAACCCCGAGGGGACCCTTGCGCC
TTTTCCAAGGCAGCCCTGGGTTTGCGCAGGGACGCGGCTGCTCTGGGCGTGGTTCCGGGAAACGCAGCGG
CGCCGACCCTGGGTCTCGCACATTCTTCACGTCCGTTCGCAGCGTCACCCGGATCTTCGCCGCTACCCTT
GTGGGCCCCCCGGCGACGCTTCCTGCTCCGCCCCTAAGTCGGGAAGGTTCCTTGCGGTTCGCGGCGTGCC
GGACGTGACAAACGGAAGCCGCACGTCTCACTAGTACCCTCGCAGACGGACAGCGCCAGGGAGCAATGGC
AGCGCGCCGACCGCGATGGGCTGTGGCCAATAGCGGCTGCTCAGCAGGGCGCGCCGAGAGCAGCGGCCGG
GAAGGGGCGGTGCGGGAGGCGGGGTGTGGGGCGGTAGTGTGGGCCCTGTTCCTGCCCGCGCGGTGTTCCG
CATTCTGCAAGCCTCCGGAGCG
Features (pLannotate 1.2.2; 30 found; start..end, strand, type, name):
     74..673     +  CDS            PuroR (fragment): puromycin N-acetyltransferase; pac from Streptomyces; confers resistance to puromycin
    715..832     +  misc_feature   cPPT/CTS: central polypurine tract and central termination sequence of HIV-1
    949..1252    +  enhancer       CMV enhancer: human cytomegalovirus immediate early enhancer
   1253..1456    +  promoter       CMV promoter: human cytomegalovirus (CMV) immediate early promoter
   1484..2008    +  CDS            ARF6: ARF6_HUMAN - Experimental evidence at protein level: Swiss-Prot protein existence level 1. (Microbial infection) Functions as an allosteric activator of the cholera toxin catalytic subunit, an ADP-ribosyltransferase. From Homo sapiens (Human).
   2021..2752    +  CDS            TagRFP-T: TagRFP-T is a basic (constitutively fluorescent) red fluorescent protein published in 2008, derived from Entacmaea quadricolor. It has low acid sensitivity.
   2753..2813    +  misc_feature   MCS (fragment): multiple cloning site
   2831..3419    +  misc_feature   WPRE: woodchuck hepatitis virus posttranscriptional regulatory element
   3470..3489    +  misc_feature   cPPT/CTS (fragment): central polypurine tract and central termination sequence of HIV-1
   3491..3724    +  LTR            3' LTR (ΔU3): self-inactivating 3' long terminal repeat (LTR) from HIV-1
   3802..3923    +  polyA_signal   SV40 poly(A) signal: SV40 polyadenylation signal
   3963..4098    +  rep_origin     SV40 ori: SV40 origin of replication
   4119..4137    -  promoter       T7 promoter: promoter for bacteriophage T7 RNA polymerase
   4145..4300    +  CDS            lacZα (fragment): LacZα fragment of β-galactosidase; lacZ fragment
   4305..4733    +  rep_origin     f1 ori (sequence partly withheld): f1 bacteriophage origin of replication; arrow indicates direction of (+) strand synthesis
   4786..4890    +  promoter       AmpR promoter: bla
   4891..5751    +  CDS            AmpR: β-lactamase; bla; confers resistance to ampicillin, carbenicillin, and related antibiotics
   5922..6510    +  rep_origin     ori: high-copy-number ColE1/pMB1/pBR322/pUC origin of replication
   6693..6785    +  CDS            lacI (fragment): lac repressor; lacI; The lac repressor binds to the lac operator to inhibit transcription in E. coli. This inhibition can be relieved by adding lactose or isopropyl-β-D-thiogalactopyranoside (IPTG).
   6798..6819    +  protein_bind   CAP binding site: CAP binding activates transcription in the presence of cAMP. E. coli catabolite activator protein
   6834..6864    +  promoter       lac promoter: promoter for the E. coli lac operon
   6872..6888    +  protein_bind   lac operator: The lac repressor binds to the lac operator to inhibit transcription in E. coli. This inhibition can be relieved by adding lactose or isopropyl-β-D-thiogalactopyranoside (IPTG). lac repressor encoded by lacI
   6933..6951    +  promoter       T3 promoter: promoter for bacteriophage T3 RNA polymerase
   6979..7205    +  promoter       RSV promoter: Rous sarcoma virus enhancer/promoter
   7206..7386    +  LTR            5' LTR (truncated): truncated 5' long terminal repeat (LTR) from HIV-1
   7433..7558    +  misc_feature   HIV-1 Ψ: packaging signal of human immunodeficiency virus type 1
   7542..7905    +  CDS            HIV-1 gag (fragment): gag protein from human immunodeficiency virus 1; gag
   8051..8284    +  misc_feature   RRE: The Rev response element (RRE) of HIV-1 allows for Rev-dependent mRNA export from the nucleus to the cytoplasm.
   8661..8687    +  CDS            Rev (fragment): human immunodeficiency virus 1 (HIV-1) Rev protein; rev; enhances nuclear export of unspliced and incompletely spliced viral mRNAs
   8688..52      +  promoter       hPGK promoter (across the origin): human phosphoglycerate kinase 1 promoter
