[The description below was written by a language model from this plasmid's Addgene catalogue record and pLannotate feature annotations shown in this document.]
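Description:
pLEX301-ARF6-T157N-TagRFP is a third-generation-style, self-inactivating HIV-1 lentiviral transfer plasmid built on the pLEX301-tRFP backbone for expressing a fluorescently tagged mutant of the human small GTPase ARF6 in mammalian cells. In bacteria it is maintained at high copy through a ColE1/pUC-type origin and selected with ampicillin via the β-lactamase gene. An f1 origin, lac promoter/operator remnants and T3/T7 promoters are carried over from the cloning backbone. The viral genome is transcribed from a chimeric RSV promoter fused to a truncated 5' LTR. It contains the Ψ packaging signal with a partial gag sequence, the Rev response element for Rev-dependent nuclear export, a cPPT/CTS element that aids nuclear import of the reverse-transcribed genome, and a ΔU3 3' LTR that inactivates LTR promoter activity after integration. An SV40 poly(A) signal and SV40 origin lie downstream of the 3' LTR.

Between the LTRs are two expression units. A human PGK promoter drives puromycin N-acetyltransferase, allowing selection of transduced cells. Downstream, the CMV enhancer/promoter drives the ARF6 coding sequence, followed closely by a red fluorescent protein annotated as TagRFP-T. The layout and the plasmid name suggest a C-terminal fusion, and a WPRE follows to boost transcript stability and expression. The stated purpose is a fast-cycling ARF mutant, meaning a variant expected to exchange nucleotide more rapidly. It comes from work on an ARF GTPase module in invasion, metastasis and phosphoinositide metabolism. The record is internally inconsistent about the substitution: the name gives T157N while the mutation field lists T151N, so the residue should be confirmed against the sequence.
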