Addgene plasmid #162030: pLEX301-ARF6-T157N-TagRFP
Purpose: Fast cycling ARF mutant
Depositing lab: David Bryant. Depositing organization: University of Glasgow. Publication: An ARF GTPase module promoting invasion and metastasis through regulating phosphoinositide metabolism. Nacke M, Sandilands E, Nikolatou K, Roman-Fernandez A, Mason S, Patel R, Lilla S, Yelland T, Galbraith LCA, Freckmann EC, McGarry L, Morton JP, Shanks E, Leung HY, Markert E, Ismail S, Zanivan S, Blyth K, Bryant DM. Nat Commun. 2021 Mar 12;12(1):1623. doi: 10.1038/s41467-021-21847-4. PubMed 33712589.
Backbone
  Vector backbone: pLEX301-tRFP
  Vector type: Lentiviral
Growth in bacteria
  Bacterial resistance: Ampicillin, 100 μg/mL
  Growth temperature: 37°C
  Growth strain: NEB Stable
  Copy number: High Copy
Gene/Insert
  Gene/Insert name: ARF6
  Species: H. sapiens (human)
  Mutation: T151N
  Entrez Gene: ARF6
  Cloning method: Restriction Enzyme; 5′ cloning site Unknown (unknown if destroyed)
Terms and licenses: Academic/Nonprofit Terms; Industry Terms: Not Available to Industry
Depositor comments: Please visit https://doi.org/10.1101/851410 for bioRxiv preprint.
How to cite: pLEX301-ARF6-T157N-TagRFP was a gift from David Bryant (Addgene plasmid # 162030 ; http://n2t.net/addgene:162030 ; RRID:Addgene_162030)
